>Addgene plasmid #123073 | pDONR223 LC3B G120A | addgene full sequence | sequence record 244488 | Addgene NGS Result
TTCTTTCCTGCGTTATCCCCTGATTCTGTGGATAACCGTATTACCGCCTTTGAGTGAGCTGATACCGCTC
GCCGCAGCCGAACGACCGAGCGCAGCGAGTCAGTGAGCGAGGAAGCGGAAGAGCGCCCAATACGCAAACC
GCCTCTCCCCGCGCGTTGGCCGATTCATTAATGCAGCTGGCACGACAGGTTTCCCGACTGGAAAGCGGGC
AGTGAGCGCAACGCAATTAATACGCGTACCGCTAGCCAGGAAGAGTTTGTAGAAACGCAAAAAGGCCATC
CGTCAGGATGGCCTTCTGCTTAGTTTGATGCCTGGCAGTTTATGGCGGGCGTCCTGCCCGCCACCCTCCG
GGCCGTTGCTTCACAACGTTCAAATCCGCTCCCGGCGGATTTGTCCTACTCAGGAGAGCGTTCACCGACA
AACAACAGATAAAACGAAAGGCCCAGTCTTCCGACTGAGCCTTTCGTTTTATTTGATGCCTGGCAGTTCC
CTACTCTCGCGTTAACGCTAGCATGGATGTTTTCCCAGTCACGACGTTGTAAAACGACGGCCAGTCTTAA
GCTCGGGCCCCAAATAATGATTTTATTTTGACTGATAGTGACCTGTTCGTTGCAACAAATTGATGAGCAA
TGCTTTTTTATAATGCCAACTTTGTACAAAAAAGCAGGCTTAATGCCGTCGGAGAAGACCTTCAAGCAGC
GGCGCACCTTCGAACAAAGAGTAGAAGATGTCCGACTTATTCGAGAGCAGCATCCAACCAAAATCCCGGT
GATAATAGAACGATACAAGGGTGAGAAGCAGCTTCCTGTTCTGGATAAAACAAAGTTCCTTGTACCTGAC
CATGTCAACATGAGTGAGCTCATCAAGATAATTAGAAGGCGCTTACAGCTCAATGCTAATCAGGCCTTCT
TCCTGTTGGTGAACGGACACAGCATGGTCAGCGTCTCCACACCAATCTCAGAGGTGTATGAGAGTGAGAA
AGATGAAGATGGATTCCTGTACATGGTCTATGCCTCCCAGGAGACGTTCGCGATGAAATTGTCAGTGTAA
TACCCAGCTTTCTTGTACAAAGTTGGCATTATAAGAAAGCATTGCTTATCAATTTGTTGCAACGAACAGG
TCACTATCAGTCAAAATAAAATCATTATTTGCCATCCAGCTGATATCCCCTATAGTGAGTCGTATTACAT
GGTCATAGCTGTTTCCTGGCAGCTCTGGCCCGTGTCTCAAAATCTCTGATGTTACATTGCACAAGATAAA
AATATATCATCATGCCTCCTCTAGACCAGCCAGGACAGAAATGCCTCGACTTCGCTGCTACCCAAGGTTG
CCGGGTGACGCACACCGTGGAAACGGATGAAGGCACGAACCCAGTGGACATAAGCCTGTTCGGTTCGTAA
GCTGTAATGCAAGTAGCGTATGCGCTCACGCAACTGGTCCAGAACCTTGACCGAACGCAGCGGTGGTAAC
GGCGCAGTGGCGGTTTTCATGGCTTGTTATGACTGTTTTTTTGGGGTACAGTCTATGCCTCGGGCATCCA
AGCAGCAAGCGCGTTACGCCGTGGGTCGATGTTTGATGTTATGGAGCAGCAACGATGTTACGCAGCAGGG
CAGTCGCCCTAAAACAAAGTTAAACATTATGAGGGAAGCGGTGATCGCCGAAGTATCGACTCAACTATCA
GAGGTAGTTGGCGTCATCGAGCGCCATCTCGAACCGACGTTGCTGGCCGTACATTTGTACGGCTCCGCAG
TGGATGGCGGCCTGAAGCCACACAGTGATATTGATTTGCTGGTTACGGTGACCGTAAGGCTTGATGAAAC
AACGCGGCGAGCTTTGATCAACGACCTTTTGGAAACTTCGGCTTCCCCTGGAGAGAGCGAGATTCTCCGC
GCTGTAGAAGTCACCATTGTTGTGCACGACGACATCATTCCGTGGCGTTATCCAGCTAAGCGCGAACTGC
AATTTGGAGAATGGCAGCGCAATGACATTCTTGCAGGTATCTTCGAGCCAGCCACGATCGACATTGATCT
GGCTATCTTGCTGACAAAAGCAAGAGAACATAGCGTTGCCTTGGTAGGTCCAGCGGCGGAGGAACTCTTT
GATCCGGTTCCTGAACAGGATCTATTTGAGGCGCTAAATGAAACCTTAACGCTATGGAACTCGCCGCCCG
ACTGGGCTGGCGATGAGCGAAATGTAGTGCTTACGTTGTCCCGCATTTGGTACAGCGCAGTAACCGGCAA
AATCGCGCCGAAGGATGTCGCTGCCGACTGGGCAATGGAGCGCCTGCCGGCCCAGTATCAGCCCGTCATA
CTTGAAGCTAGACAGGCTTATCTTGGACAAGAAGAAGATCGCTTGGCCTCGCGCGCAGATCAGTTGGAAG
AATTTGTCCACTACGTGAAAGGCGAGATCACCAAGGTAGTCGGCAAATAACCCTCGAGCCACCCATGACC
AAAATCCCTTAACGTGAGTTACGCGTCGTTCCACTGAGCGTCAGACCCCGTAGAAAAGATCAAAGGATCT
TCTTGAGATCCTTTTTTTCTGCGCGTAATCTGCTGCTTGCAAACAAAAAAACCACCGCTACCAGCGGTGG
TTTGTTTGCCGGATCAAGAGCTACCAACTCTTTTTCCGAAGGTAACTGGCTTCAGCAGAGCGCAGATACC
AAATACTGTTCTTCTAGTGTAGCCGTAGTTAGGCCACCACTTCAAGAACTCTGTAGCACCGCCTACATAC
CTCGCTCTGCTAATCCTGTTACCAGTGGCTGCTGCCAGTGGCGATAAGTCGTGTCTTACCGGGTTGGACT
CAAGACGATAGTTACCGGATAAGGCGCAGCGGTCGGGCTGAACGGGGGGTTCGTGCACACAGCCCAGCTT
GGAGCGAACGACCTACACCGAACTGAGATACCTACAGCGTGAGCTATGAGAAAGCGCCACGCTTCCCGAA
GGGAGAAAGGCGGACAGGTATCCGGTAAGCGGCAGGGTCGGAACAGGAGAGCGCACGAGGGAGCTTCCAG
GGGGAAACGCCTGGTATCTTTATAGTCCTGTCGGGTTTCGCCACCTCTGACTTGAGCGTCGATTTTTGTG
ATGCTCGTCAGGGGGGCGGAGCCTATGGAAAAACGCCAGCAACGCGGCCTTTTTACGGTTCCTGGCCTTT
TGCTGGCCTTTTGCTCACATG
Features (pLannotate 1.2.2; 13 found; start..end, strand, type, name):
      1..121     +  rep_origin     RSF ori (fragment): Plasmids containing the RSF 1030 origin of replication can be propagated in E. coli cells that contain additional plasmids with compatible origins.
    123..215     +  CDS            lacI (fragment): lac repressor; lacI; The lac repressor binds to the lac operator to inhibit transcription in E. coli. This inhibition can be relieved by adding lactose or isopropyl-β-D-thiogalactopyranoside (IPTG).
    270..297     -  terminator     rrnB T2 terminator: transcription terminator T2 from the E. coli rrnB gene
    429..472     +  terminator     rrnB T1 terminator: Escherichia coli rrnB; transcription terminator T1 from the E. coli rrnB gene
    519..555     -  CDS            lacZα (fragment): LacZα fragment of β-galactosidase; lacZ fragment
    571..670     +  protein_bind   attL1: mutant version of attL; recombination site for the Gateway® LR reaction LR Clonase™
    673..1047    +  CDS            LC3B: human LC3 protein; MAP1LC3B; Atg8 family member found on autophagosomes
   1052..1151    -  protein_bind   attL2: mutant version of attL; recombination site for the Gateway® LR reaction LR Clonase™
   1169..1187    -  promoter       T7 promoter: promoter for bacteriophage T7 RNA polymerase
   1377..1400    +  promoter       Pc promoter (fragment): intI1 (promoter lies within the coding sequence); class 1 integron promoter
   1576..1632    +  CDS            GmR (fragment): gentamycin acetyltransferase; aacC1; confers resistance to gentamycin
   1639..2430    +  CDS            SmR: aminoglycoside adenylyltransferase (Murphy, 1985); aadA; confers resistance to spectinomycin and streptomycin
   2523..3111    +  rep_origin     ori: high-copy-number ColE1/pMB1/pBR322/pUC origin of replication
