[The description below was written by a language model from this plasmid's Addgene catalogue record and pLannotate feature annotations shown in this document.]
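Description:
pDONR223 LC3B G120A is a Gateway entry clone built on the pDONR223 backbone, carrying the coding sequence of human MAP1LC3B (microtubule-associated proteins 1A/1B light chain 3B, an Atg8-family protein found on autophagosomes) with glycine 120 changed to alanine. The plasmid totals 3,171 bp, of which the insert accounts for 378 bp. It is maintained in E. coli at high copy through a ColE1/pUC-type origin and is selected with spectinomycin by way of the aadA (SmR) aminoglycoside adenylyltransferase gene, which lies downstream of a fragment of the class 1 integron Pc promoter. Other short annotated matches (fragments of an RSF origin, lacI, lacZα and a gentamicin resistance gene) appear to be partial backbone remnants rather than functional elements.

The LC3B open reading frame sits between attL1 and attL2 sites, so it can be moved by an LR recombination reaction into any compatible Gateway destination vector, which then supplies the promoter, tags and host-specific elements. The entry clone itself has no promoter intended to express the insert. rrnB T1 and T2 terminators upstream of the cassette insulate it from read-through transcription, and a T7 promoter lies just beyond attL2, pointing back toward the insert. M13 forward and reverse primer sites flank the cassette for sequence verification. From general knowledge, glycine 120 is the residue exposed by ATG4 cleavage and then conjugated to lipid, so a G120A substitution is commonly used as a processing- and lipidation-deficient control. This fits the associated study of ATG4 protease isoforms and LC3/GABARAP processing, although the record does not state the mutant's phenotype.
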