Addgene plasmid #123073: pDONR223 LC3B G120A
Purpose: Gateway entry clone encoding human MAP1LC3B G120A
Depositing lab: Robin Ketteler. Depositing organization: University College London. Publication: Redundancy of human ATG4 protease isoforms in autophagy and LC3/GABARAP processing revealed in cells. Agrotis A, Pengo N, Burden JJ, Ketteler R. Autophagy. 2019 Jan 21. doi: 10.1080/15548627.2019.1569925. PubMed 30661429.
Backbone
  Vector backbone: pDONR223
  Backbone size w/o insert (bp): 2793
  Total vector size (bp): 3171
  Vector type: Gateway Entry Vector / Entry clone
Growth in bacteria
  Bacterial resistance: Spectinomycin, 50 μg/mL
  Growth temperature: 37°C
  Growth strain: DH5alpha
  Copy number: High Copy
Gene/Insert
  Gene/Insert name: Microtubule-associated proteins 1A/1B light chain 3B
  Species: H. sapiens (human)
  Insert size (bp): 378
  Mutation: Glycine 120 to Alanine
  GenBank ID: NM_022818.4
  Entrez Gene: MAP1LC3B (a.k.a. ATG8F, LC3B, MAP1A/1BLC3, MAP1LC3B-a)
  Cloning method: Gateway Cloning
  Sequencing primers: 5′ M13 F; 3′ M13 R
Terms and licenses: Academic/Nonprofit Terms; Industry Terms: Not Available to Industry
How to cite: pDONR223 LC3B G120A was a gift from Robin Ketteler (Addgene plasmid # 123073 ; http://n2t.net/addgene:123073 ; RRID:Addgene_123073)
